>Addgene plasmid #113962 | pcDNA3-HLA-cMyc-EcopT1R1 | addgene full sequence | sequence record 223994 | Addgene NGS Result
CTCGAGTCTAGAGGGCCCGTTTAAACCCGCTGATCAGCCTCGACTGTGCCTTCTAGTTGCCAGCCATCTG
TTGTTTGCCCCTCCCCCGTGCCTTCCTTGACCCTGGAAGGTGCCACTCCCACTGTCCTTTCCTAATAAAA
TGAGGAAATTGCATCGCATTGTCTGAGTAGGTGTCATTCTATTCTGGGGGGTGGGGTGGGGCAGGACAGC
AAGGGGGAGGATTGGGAAGACAATAGCAGGCATGCTGGGGATGCGGTGGGCTCTATGGCTTCTGAGGCGG
AAAGAACCAGCTGGGGCTCTAGGGGGTATCCCC
[124 nt withheld, positions 314-437]
C
[91 nt withheld, positions 439-529]
A
[49 nt withheld, positions 531-579]
CCTTTGACGTTGGAGTCCACGTTCTTT
[37 nt withheld, positions 607-643]
ACCCTATCTCGGTCTATTCTTTTGATTTATAAGGGATTTTGCCGATTTCGGCCTATTGGTTAAAAAATGA
GCTGATTTAACAAAAATTTAACGCGAATTAATTCTGTGGAATGTGTGTCAGTTAGGGTGTGGAAAGTCCC
CAGGCTCCCCAGCAGGCAGAAGTATGCAAAGCATGCATCTCAATTAGTCAGCAACCAGGTGTGGAAAGTC
CCCAGGCTCCCCAGCAGGCAGAAGTATGCAAAGCATGCATCTCAATTAGTCAGCAACCATAGTCCCGCCC
CTAACTCCGCCCATCCCGCCCCTAACTCCGCCCAGTTCCGCCCATTCTCCGCCCCATGGCTGACTAATTT
TTTTTATTTATGCAGAGGCCGAGGCCGCCTCTGCCTCTGAGCTATTCCAGAAGTAGTGAGGAGGCTTTTT
TGGAGGCCTAGGCTTTTGCAAAAAGCTCCCGGGAGCTTGTATATCCATTTTCGGATCTGATCAAGAGACA
GGATGAGGATCGTTTCGCATGATTGAACAAGATGGATTGCACGCAGGTTCTCCGGCCGCTTGGGTGGAGA
GGCTATTCGGCTATGACTGGGCACAACAGACAATCGGCTGCTCTGATGCCGCCGTGTTCCGGCTGTCAGC
GCAGGGGCGCCCGGTTCTTTTTGTCAAGACCGACCTGTCCGGTGCCCTGAATGAACTGCAGGACGAGGCA
GCGCGGCTATCGTGGCTGGCCACGACGGGCGTTCCTTGCGCAGCTGTGCTCGACGTTGTCACTGAAGCGG
GAAGGGACTGGCTGCTATTGGGCGAAGTGCCGGGGCAGGATCTCCTGTCATCTCACCTTGCTCCTGCCGA
GAAAGTATCCATCATGGCTGATGCAATGCGGCGGCTGCATACGCTTGATCCGGCTACCTGCCCATTCGAC
CACCAAGCGAAACATCGCATCGAGCGAGCACGTACTCGGATGGAAGCCGGTCTTGTCGATCAGGATGATC
TGGACGAAGAGCATCAGGGGCTCGCGCCAGCCGAACTGTTCGCCAGGCTCAAGGCGCGCATGCCCGACGG
CGAGGATCTCGTCGTGACCCATGGCGATGCCTGCTTGCCGAATATCATGGTGGAAAATGGCCGCTTTTCT
GGATTCATCGACTGTGGCCGGCTGGGTGTGGCGGACCGCTATCAGGACATAGCGTTGGCTACCCGTGATA
TTGCTGAAGAGCTTGGCGGCGAATGGGCTGACCGCTTCCTCGTGCTTTACGGTATCGCCGCTCCCGATTC
GCAGCGCATCGCCTTCTATCGCCTTCTTGACGAGTTCTTCTGAGCGGGACTCTGGGGTTCGAAATGACCG
ACCAAGCGACGCCCAACCTGCCATCACGAGATTTCGATTCCACCGCCGCCTTCTATGAAAGGTTGGGCTT
CGGAATCGTTTTCCGGGACGCCGGCTGGATGATCCTCCAGCGCGGGGATCTCATGCTGGAGTTCTTCGCC
CACCCCAACTTGTTTATTGCAGCTTATAATGGTTACAAATAAAGCAATAGCATCACAAATTTCACAAATA
AAGCATTTTTTTCACTGCATTCTAGTTGTGGTTTGTCCAAACTCATCAATGTATCTTATCATGTCTGTAT
ACCGTCGACCTCTAGCTAGAGCTTGGCGTAATCATGGTCATAGCTGTTTCCTGTGTGAAATTGTTATCCG
CTCACAATTCCACACAACATACGAGCCGGAAGCATAAAGTGTAAAGCCTGGGGTGCCTAATGAGTGAGCT
AACTCACATTAATTGCGTTGCGCTCACTGCCCGCTTTCCAGTCGGGAAACCTGTCGTGCCAGCTGCATTA
ATGAATCGGCCAACGCGCGGGGAGAGGCGGTTTGCGTATTGGGCGCTCTTCCGCTTCCTCGCTCACTGAC
TCGCTGCGCTCGGTCGTTCGGCTGCGGCGAGCGGTATCAGCTCACTCAAAGGCGGTAATACGGTTATCCA
CAGAATCAGGGGATAACGCAGGAAAGAACATGTGAGCAAAAGGCCAGCAAAAGGCCAGGAACCGTAAAAA
GGCCGCGTTGCTGGCGTTTTTCCATAGGCTCCGCCCCCCTGACGAGCATCACAAAAATCGACGCTCAAGT
CAGAGGTGGCGAAACCCGACAGGACTATAAAGATACCAGGCGTTTCCCCCTGGAAGCTCCCTCGTGCGCT
CTCCTGTTCCGACCCTGCCGCTTACCGGATACCTGTCCGCCTTTCTCCCTTCGGGAAGCGTGGCGCTTTC
TCATAGCTCACGCTGTAGGTATCTCAGTTCGGTGTAGGTCGTTCGCTCCAAGCTGGGCTGTGTGCACGAA
CCCCCCGTTCAGCCCGACCGCTGCGCCTTATCCGGTAACTATCGTCTTGAGTCCAACCCGGTAAGACACG
ACTTATCGCCACTGGCAGCAGCCACTGGTAACAGGATTAGCAGAGCGAGGTATGTAGGCGGTGCTACAGA
GTTCTTGAAGTGGTGGCCTAACTACGGCTACACTAGAAGAACAGTATTTGGTATCTGCGCTCTGCTGAAG
CCAGTTACCTTCGGAAAAAGAGTTGGTAGCTCTTGATCCGGCAAACAAACCACCGCTGGTAGCGGTGGTT
TTTTTGTTTGCAAGCAGCAGATTACGCGCAGAAAAAAAGGATCTCAAGAAGATCCTTTGATCTTTTCTAC
GGGGTCTGACGCTCAGTGGAACGAAAACTCACGTTAAGGGATTTTGGTCATGAGATTATCAAAAAGGATC
TTCACCTAGATCCTTTTAAATTAAAAATGAAGTTTTAAATCAATCTAAAGTATATATGAGTAAACTTGGT
CTGACAGTTACCAATGCTTAATCAGTGAGGCACCTATCTCAGCGATCTGTCTATTTCGTTCATCCATAGT
TGCCTGACTCCCCGTCGTGTAGATAACTACGATACGGGAGGGCTTACCATCTGGCCCCAGTGCTGCAATG
ATACCGCGAGACCCACGCTCACCGGCTCCAGATTTATCAGCAATAAACCAGCCAGCCGGAAGGGCCGAGC
GCAGAAGTGGTCCTGCAACTTTATCCGCCTCCATCCAGTCTATTAATTGTTGCCGGGAAGCTAGAGTAAG
TAGTTCGCCAGTTAATAGTTTGCGCAACGTTGTTGCCATTGCTACAGGCATCGTGGTGTCACGCTCGTCG
TTTGGTATGGCTTCATTCAGCTCCGGTTCCCAACGATCAAGGCGAGTTACATGATCCCCCATGTTGTGCA
AAAAAGCGGTTAGCTCCTTCGGTCCTCCGATCGTTGTCAGAAGTAAGTTGGCCGCAGTGTTATCACTCAT
GGTTATGGCAGCACTGCATAATTCTCTTACTGTCATGCCATCCGTAAGATGCTTTTCTGTGACTGGTGAG
TACTCAACCAAGTCATTCTGAGAATAGTGTATGCGGCGACCGAGTTGCTCTTGCCCGGCGTCAATACGGG
ATAATACCGCGCCACATAGCAGAACTTTAAAAGTGCTCATCATTGGAAAACGTTCTTCGGGGCGAAAACT
CTCAAGGATCTTACCGCTGTTGAGATCCAGTTCGATGTAACCCACTCGTGCACCCAACTGATCTTCAGCA
TCTTTTACTTTCACCAGCGTTTCTGGGTGAGCAAAAACAGGAAGGCAAAATGCCGCAAAAAAGGGAATAA
GGGCGACACGGAAATGTTGAATACTCATACTCTTCCTTTTTCAATATTATTGAAGCATTTATCAGGGTTA
TTGTCTCATGAGCGGATACATATTTGAATGTATTTAGAAAAATAAACAAATAGGGGTTCCGCGCACATTT
CCCCGAAAAGTGCCACCTGACGTCGACGGATCGGGAGATCTCCCGATCCCCTATGGTGCACTCTCAGTAC
AATCTGCTCTGATGCCGCATAGTTAAGCCAGTATCTGCTCCCTGCTTGTGTGTTGGAGGTCGCTGAGTAG
TGCGCGAGCAAAATTTAAGCTACAACAAGGCAAGGCTTGACCGACAATTGCATGAAGAATCTGCTTAGGG
TTAGGCGTTTTGCGCTGCTTCGCGATGTACGGGCCAGATATACGCGTTGACATTGATTATTGACTAGTTA
TTAATAGTAATCAATTACGGGGTCATTAGTTCATAGCCCATATATGGAGTTCCGCGTTACATAACTTACG
GTAAATGGCCCGCCTGGCTGACCGCCCAACGACCCCCGCCCATTGACGTCAATAATGACGTATGTTCCCA
TAGTAACGCCAATAGGGACTTTCCATTGACGTCAATGGGTGGAGTATTTACGGTAAACTGCCCACTTGGC
AGTACATCAAGTGTATCATATGCCAAGTACGCCCCCTATTGACGTCAATGACGGTAAATGGCCCGCCTGG
CATTATGCCCAGTACATGACCTTATGGGACTTTCCTACTTGGCAGTACATCTACGTATTAGTCATCGCTA
TTACCATGGTGATGCGGTTTTGGCAGTACATCAATGGGCGTGGATAGCGGTTTGACTCACGGGGATTTCC
AAGTCTCCACCCCATTGACGTCAATGGGAGTTTGTTTTGGCACCAAAATCAACGGGACTTTCCAAAATGT
CGTAACAACTCCGCCCCATTGACGCAAATGGGCGGTAGGCGTGTACGGTGGGAGGTCTATATAAGCAGAG
CTCTCTGGCTAACTAGAGAACCCACTGCTTACTGGCTTATCGAAATTAATACGACTCACTATAGGGAGAC
CCAAGCTGGCTAGCGCCACCATGGCCGTCATGGCGCCCCGAACCCTCGTCCTGCTACTCTCGGGGGCCCT
GGCCCTGACCCAGACCTGGGCGGGCTCCGAACAAAAGCTTATTTCTGAAGAGGACTTGGGAGGATCCAGC
ACCGAATCTTCTCCGGATTTTACGCTCCCTGGCGATTATCTCCTGGCTGGCCTGTTTCCTCTCCATAGCG
GTTGTCTCCAAGTCCGCCACCGTCCAGAGGTAACTCTGTGCGATCGTTCTTGTAGCTTCAATGAACATGG
TTACCACCTGTTCCAAGCTATGCGTCTCGGTGTTGAGGAAATTAACAATTCTACCGCACTGCTGCCGAAT
ATTACTCTCGGTTATCAACTGTATGATGTTTGTTCTGACTCTGCGAATGTTTATGCAACCCTGCGTGTAC
TGTCTCTGCCTGGCCAACACCACATCGAACTGCAGGGCGATCTCCTCCACTATTCTCCGACCGTTCTCGC
AGTTATCGGTCCTGATTCTACGAACCGCGCTGCGACGACTGCGGCACTCCTCTCTCCGTTCCTGGTACCG
ATGATCTCTTACGCTGCGTCCTCCGAAACCCTCAGCGTCAAGCGCCAATACCCGTCTTTTCTGCGTACCA
TCCCGAACGATAAATACCAAGTTGAGACTATGGTACTCCTGCTGCAAAAGTTCGGTTGGACGTGGATCTC
TCTCGTTGGTTCTTCTGACGATTATGGCCAGCTCGGCGTCCAAGCGCTGGAAAATCAAGCGACTGGTCAG
GGTATCTGCATTGCGTTCAAGGATATTATGCCGTTCAGCGCTCAAGTAGGCGACGAACGTATGCAGTGCC
TGATGCGCCACCTCGCACAAGCCGGTGCAACCGTGGTTGTTGTGTTCTCTTCTCGTCAGCTGGCACGTGT
TTTCTTTGAGTCTGTTGTGCTCACCAACCTCACGGGCAAAGTTTGGGTTGCGTCCGAAGCATGGGCACTG
AGCCGTCACATTACTGGTGTCCCGGGTATCCAGCGTATCGGTATGGTCCTGGGCGTGGCCATTCAGAAGC
GTGCAGTCCCAGGCCTCAAAGCGTTCGAAGAAGCTTATGCGCGTGCGGACAAAAAGGCACCGCGTCCGTG
TCACAAAGGCTCTTGGTGTTCTTCCAACCAGCTGTGCCGTGAATGCCAAGCATTCATGGCGCACACCATG
CCAAAGCTGAAGGCATTTTCTATGAGCTCCGCTTACAACGCCTACCGTGCTGTATATGCTGTTGCTCACG
GCCTGCATCAGCTGCTCGGCTGTGCATCTGGTGCGTGCTCTCGTGGCCGTGTTTATCCATGGCAGCTCCT
GGAACAAATCCATAAGGTTCACTTTCTCCTGCACAAAGATACCGTGGCTTTTAATGACAATCGTGACCCG
CTGAGCTCTTATAACATTATTGCATGGGATTGGAACGGCCCGAAGTGGACCTTCACGGTACTGGGTTCCT
CTACCTGGTCTCCGGTTCAGCTCAACATCAACGAAACCAAAATCCAATGGCACGGCAAGGACAACCAGGT
CCCGAAATCTGTGTGTAGCTCCGACTGTCTGGAGGGCCACCAACGCGTAGTTACCGGTTTCCACCATTGC
TGCTTCGAATGCGTTCCATGCGGTGCAGGTACGTTTCTCAACAAAAGCGATCTGTATCGTTGTCAGCCGT
GTGGCAAAGAGGAATGGGCCCCTGAAGGTTCCCAAACCTGCTTCCCGCGCACTGTCGTTTTCCTCGCCCT
CCGTGAACACACCTCTTGGGTACTGCTGGCTGCGAACACTCTGCTGCTGCTGCTCCTCCTCGGTACGGCA
GGTCTCTTCGCCTGGCACCTGGACACCCCGGTTGTGCGTTCTGCGGGTGGTCGTCTGTGCTTTCTCATGC
TGGGCTCTCTGGCAGCGGGCTCTGGCTCCCTCTATGGCTTCTTTGGTGAACCGACCCGTCCGGCGTGCCT
GCTCCGCCAGGCCCTGTTTGCCCTGGGTTTCACCATTTTCCTGTCTTGTCTGACTGTGCGCTCTTTTCAA
CTGATCATCATCTTCAAATTCAGCACTAAAGTTCCGACCTTTTATCATGCGTGGGTTCAGAATCACGGTG
CGGGTCTGTTTGTAATGATTAGCTCTGCCGCGCAACTCCTCATCTGCCTCACGTGGCTGGTAGTCTGGAC
CCCTCTCCCAGCACGTGAATACCAGCGTTTCCCTCACCTCGTTATGCTGGAATGTACGGAAACTAATTCT
CTCGGCTTCATTCTGGCGTTTCTGTACAACGGTCTCCTGAGCATTTCCGCGTTCGCATGCAGCTATCTGG
GTAAGGACCTCCCAGAAAACTACAACGAAGCGAAATGTGTTACCTTTAGCCTGCTGTTTAACTTTGTTAG
CTGGATCGCATTCTTCACCACCGCCTCTGTTTACGACGGTAAGTACCTCCCGGCAGCCAACATGATGGCC
GGTCTCAGCAGCCTGTCCTCTGGTTTTGGCGGCTACTTCCTGCCTAAATGTTACGTTATCCTGTGTCGTC
CGGATCTGAACTCCACGGAACATTTTCAGGCGTCTATCCAAGATTACACCCGTCGTTGCGGCTCTACTTA
A
Features (pLannotate 1.2.2; 22 found; start..end, strand, type, name):
     44..268     +  polyA_signal   bGH poly(A) signal: bovine growth hormone polyadenylation signal
    272..293     +  promoter       SV40 promoter (fragment): SV40 enhancer and early promoter
    314..742     +  rep_origin     f1 ori (sequence partly withheld): f1 bacteriophage origin of replication; arrow indicates direction of (+) strand synthesis
    756..1085    +  promoter       SV40 promoter: SV40 enhancer and early promoter
   1152..1943    +  CDS            neo: KKA2_KLEPN - Also known as kan, nptII. Experimental evidence at protein level: Swiss-Prot protein existence level 1. Resistance to kanamycin, neomycin, paromomycin, ribostamycin, butirosin and gentamicin B. From Klebsiella pneumoniae.
   1967..2125    +  CDS            ble (fragment): BLE_KLEPN - Experimental evidence at protein level: Swiss-Prot protein existence level 1. Binding protein with a strong affinity to the bleomycin family of antibiotics. Binds to CL990; an antimitotic-antibiotic compound. From Klebsiella pneumoniae.
   2120..2241    +  polyA_signal   SV40 poly(A) signal: SV40 polyadenylation signal
   2314..2330    -  protein_bind   lac operator: The lac repressor binds to the lac operator to inhibit transcription in E. coli. This inhibition can be relieved by adding lactose or isopropyl-β-D-thiogalactopyranoside (IPTG). lac repressor encoded by lacI
   2338..2368    -  promoter       lac promoter: promoter for the E. coli lac operon
   2383..2404    -  protein_bind   CAP binding site: CAP binding activates transcription in the presence of cAMP. E. coli catabolite activator protein
   2417..2509    -  CDS            lacI (fragment): lac repressor; lacI; The lac repressor binds to the lac operator to inhibit transcription in E. coli. This inhibition can be relieved by adding lactose or isopropyl-β-D-thiogalactopyranoside (IPTG).
   2692..3280    -  rep_origin     ori: high-copy-number ColE1/pMB1/pBR322/pUC origin of replication
   3451..4311    -  CDS            AmpR: β-lactamase; bla; confers resistance to ampicillin, carbenicillin, and related antibiotics
   4312..4416    -  promoter       AmpR promoter: bla
   4475..4527    -  misc_feature   bom (fragment): basis of mobility region from pBR322
   4682..5061    +  enhancer       CMV enhancer: human cytomegalovirus immediate early enhancer
   5062..5265    +  promoter       CMV promoter: human cytomegalovirus (CMV) immediate early promoter
   5261..5294    +  LTR            5' LTR (truncated) (fragment): truncated 5' long terminal repeat (LTR) from HIV-1
   5310..5328    +  promoter       T7 promoter: promoter for bacteriophage T7 RNA polymerase
   5354..5431    +  CDS            HLA-A (fragment): HLAA_HUMAN - Also known as HLAA. Experimental evidence at protein level: Swiss-Prot protein existence level 1. Allele A*74:01: Presents immunodominant HIV-1 epitopes derived from gag-pol (GQMVHQAISPR, QIYPGIKVR) and rev (RQIHSISER), carrying an aliphatic residue at position 2 and Arg anchor residue at the C-terminus. May contribute to viral load control in chronic HIV-1 infection. From Homo sapiens (Human).
   5435..5461    +  CDS            Myc (fragment): Myc (human c-Myc proto-oncogene) epitope tag
   5471..7921    +  CDS            TAS1R1: TS1R1_HUMAN - Also known as GPR70, T1R1, TR1. Experimental evidence at transcript level: Swiss-Prot protein existence level 2. Putative taste receptor. TAS1R1/TAS1R3 responds to the umami taste stimulus (the taste of monosodium glutamate). Sequence differences within and between species can significantly influence the selectivity and specificity of taste responses. From Homo sapiens (Human).
