[The description below was written by a language model from this plasmid's Addgene catalogue record and pLannotate feature annotations shown in this document.]
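Description:
pcDNA3-HLA-cMyc-EcopT1R1 is a mammalian expression plasmid built on the pcDNA3.1(+) backbone that produces an epitope-tagged form of human T1R1 (TAS1R1), the class C G protein-coupled receptor subunit that pairs with T1R3 to form the umami taste receptor. The sequenced plasmid is about 7.9 kb. It is propagated in E. coli at high copy through a ColE1/pUC-type origin under ampicillin selection (AmpR with its bla promoter), and also carries an f1 origin. For mammalian cells, an SV40 early promoter drives the neomycin phosphotransferase gene followed by an SV40 polyadenylation signal, allowing G418 selection of stable transfectants. Short annotated fragments such as ble, lacI, the lac promoter/operator and an HIV-1 LTR-like stretch appear to be backbone remnants or incidental matches rather than functional parts.

The expression cassette, cloned between NheI and XhoI, is driven by the CMV immediate-early enhancer and promoter and terminated by the bovine growth hormone polyadenylation signal. A T7 promoter lies just upstream of the insert. The open reading frame begins with the signal peptide of the HLA class I A-2 alpha chain, followed by a c-myc epitope and then the T1R1 coding sequence, from which the N-terminal 24 residues have been removed, so that the HLA leader takes the place of the receptor's own N-terminus. According to the record, the T1R1 sequence is codon-optimized for E. coli even though it is expressed in mammalian cells. After leader cleavage, the myc tag should sit at the extracellular N-terminus, a position suited to antibody detection of receptor that reaches the cell surface. This fits the associated study, which used co-trafficking of taste receptor subunits to probe the architecture of a dimeric class C GPCR.
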