Addgene plasmid #113962: pcDNA3-HLA-cMyc-EcopT1R1
Purpose: mammalian expression plasmid for c-myc-tagged E. coli codon-optimized human T1R1 with signal peptide of HLA class I histocompatibility antigen A-2 alpha chain
Depositing lab: Erik Procko. Depositing organization: University of Illinois at Urbana-Champaign. Publication: Structural architecture of a dimeric class C GPCR based on co-trafficking of sweet taste receptor subunits. Park J, Selvam B, Sanematsu K, Shigemura N, Shukla D, Procko E. J Biol Chem. 2019 Feb 5. pii: RA118.006173. doi: 10.1074/jbc.RA118.006173. PubMed 30723160.
Backbone
  Vector backbone: pcDNA3.1(+)
  Backbone manufacturer: invitrogen
  Backbone size w/o insert (bp): 5344
  Vector type: Mammalian Expression
  Selectable markers: Neomycin (select with G418)
Growth in bacteria
  Bacterial resistance: Ampicillin, 100 μg/mL
  Growth temperature: 37°C
  Growth strain: DH5alpha
  Copy number: High Copy
Gene/Insert
  Gene/Insert name: T1R1 (alt name: hT1R1)
  Species: H. sapiens (human)
  Insert size (bp): 2649
  Mutation: truncate N-terminal 24 residues
  GenBank ID: NM_138697.3
  Entrez Gene: TAS1R1 (a.k.a. GM148, GPR70, T1R1, TR1)
  Tag / fusion protein: Signal/leader sequence from HLA class I histocompatibility antigen A-2 alpha chain (HLA) (N terminal on insert); c-myc (N terminal on insert)
  Cloning method: Restriction Enzyme; 5′ cloning site NheI (not destroyed); 3′ cloning site XhoI (not destroyed)
  Sequencing primers: 5′ CMV_fwd; 3′ BGH_rev
Terms and licenses: Academic/Nonprofit Terms; Industry Terms: Not Available to Industry
How to cite: pcDNA3-HLA-cMyc-EcopT1R1 was a gift from Erik Procko (Addgene plasmid # 113962 ; http://n2t.net/addgene:113962 ; RRID:Addgene_113962)
